Addgene plasmid #13517: pCDNA3-Flag MKK6
Depositing lab: Roger Davis. Publication: MKK3- and MKK6-regulated gene expression is mediated by the p38 mitogen-activated protein kinase signal transduction pathway. Raingeaud J, Whitmarsh AJ, Barrett T, Derijard B, Davis RJ. Mol Cell Biol. 1996 Mar . 16(3):1247-55. PubMed 8622669.
Backbone
  Vector backbone: pCDNA3
  Backbone manufacturer: Invitrogen
  Backbone size w/o insert (bp): 5446
  Vector type: Mammalian Expression
  Selectable markers: Neomycin (select with G418)
Growth in bacteria
  Bacterial resistance: Ampicillin, 100 μg/mL
  Growth temperature: 37°C
  Growth strain: DH5alpha
  Copy number: High Copy
Gene/Insert
  Gene/Insert name: MKK6
  Species: H. sapiens (human)
  Insert size (bp): 1248
  GenBank ID: U39656
  Entrez Gene: MAP2K6 (a.k.a. MAPKK6, MEK6, MKK6, PRKMK6, SAPKK-3, SAPKK3)
  Promoter: CMV
  Tag / fusion protein: Flag (N terminal on insert)
  Cloning method: Restriction Enzyme; 5′ cloning site Hind III (not destroyed); 3′ cloning site Xba I (not destroyed)
  Sequencing primers: 5′ CMV-F; 3′ BGH-rev
Terms and licenses: Academic/Nonprofit Terms; Industry Terms: Not Available to Industry
How to cite: pCDNA3-Flag MKK6 was a gift from Roger Davis (Addgene plasmid # 13517 ; http://n2t.net/addgene:13517 ; RRID:Addgene_13517)
