[The description below was written by a language model from this plasmid's Addgene catalogue record and pLannotate feature annotations shown in this document.]
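Description:
pCDNA3-Flag MKK6 is a mammalian expression plasmid built on the Invitrogen pCDNA3 backbone that drives production of human MKK6 (MAP2K6) carrying an N-terminal Flag epitope. In bacteria it is maintained as a high-copy plasmid through a ColE1/pUC-type origin and selected with ampicillin via the β-lactamase gene. An f1 origin is also present, which allows single-stranded DNA production. For mammalian cells, a separate cassette in which the SV40 enhancer/early promoter drives the neomycin phosphotransferase gene, terminated by the SV40 polyadenylation signal, allows G418 selection of stable transfectants.

The payload sits between the retained HindIII and XbaI cloning sites. The human cytomegalovirus immediate-early enhancer and promoter direct transcription, and the bovine growth hormone polyadenylation signal processes the message. T7 and SP6 phage promoters flank the insert, as is usual for this backbone, and could support in vitro transcription. The annotation tool labels the tag as a fragment of 3xFLAG, but the short span is consistent with the single Flag epitope described in the catalogue entry, lying immediately upstream of the MAP2K6 open reading frame. Small annotated fragments such as the HIV-1 LTR, ble, lacI and bom hits appear to be partial sequence matches within backbone regions rather than functional elements.

MKK6 is a dual-specificity kinase that phosphorylates and activates p38 MAP kinases in response to cytokines and stress. In keeping with the associated publication on MKK3- and MKK6-regulated gene expression, the construct is suited to overexpressing the kinase in transfected cells to study p38 pathway signalling. The Flag tag allows detection or immunoprecipitation of the expressed protein.
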