Features (pLannotate 1.2.2; 22 found; start..end, strand, type, name):
     30..82      -  misc_feature   bom (fragment): basis of mobility region from pBR322
    237..616     +  enhancer       CMV enhancer: human cytomegalovirus immediate early enhancer
    617..820     +  promoter       CMV promoter: human cytomegalovirus (CMV) immediate early promoter
    816..849     +  LTR            5' LTR (truncated) (fragment): truncated 5' long terminal repeat (LTR) from HIV-1
    865..883     +  promoter       T7 promoter: promoter for bacteriophage T7 RNA polymerase
    910..933     +  CDS            3xFLAG (fragment): three tandem FLAG® epitope tags
    935..1933    +  CDS            MAP2K6: MP2K6_HUMAN - Also known as MEK6, MKK6, PRKMK6, SKK3. Experimental evidence at protein level: Swiss-Prot protein existence level 1. Dual specificity protein kinase which acts as an essential component of the MAP kinase signal transduction pathway. With MAP3K3/MKK3, catalyzes the concomitant phosphorylation of a threonine and a tyrosine residue in the MAP kinases p38 MAPK11, MAPK12, MAPK13 and MAPK14 and plays an important role in the regulation of cellular responses to cytokines and all kinds of stresses. Especially, MAP2K3/MKK3 and MAP2K6/MKK6 are both essential for the activation of MAPK11 a
   2144..2162    -  promoter       SP6 promoter: promoter for bacteriophage SP6 RNA polymerase
   2188..2412    +  polyA_signal   bGH poly(A) signal: bovine growth hormone polyadenylation signal
   2416..2437    +  promoter       SV40 promoter (fragment): SV40 enhancer and early promoter
   2458..2886    +  rep_origin     f1 ori (sequence partly withheld): f1 bacteriophage origin of replication; arrow indicates direction of (+) strand synthesis
   2900..3229    +  promoter       SV40 promoter: SV40 enhancer and early promoter
   3296..4087    +  CDS            neo: KKA2_KLEPN - Also known as kan, nptII. Experimental evidence at protein level: Swiss-Prot protein existence level 1. Resistance to kanamycin, neomycin, paromomycin, ribostamycin, butirosin and gentamicin B. From Klebsiella pneumoniae.
   4111..4269    +  CDS            ble (fragment): BLE_KLEPN - Experimental evidence at protein level: Swiss-Prot protein existence level 1. Binding protein with a strong affinity to the bleomycin family of antibiotics. Binds to CL990; an antimitotic-antibiotic compound. From Klebsiella pneumoniae.
   4264..4385    +  polyA_signal   SV40 poly(A) signal: SV40 polyadenylation signal
   4458..4474    -  protein_bind   lac operator: The lac repressor binds to the lac operator to inhibit transcription in E. coli. This inhibition can be relieved by adding lactose or isopropyl-β-D-thiogalactopyranoside (IPTG). lac repressor encoded by lacI
   4482..4512    -  promoter       lac promoter: promoter for the E. coli lac operon
   4527..4548    -  protein_bind   CAP binding site: CAP binding activates transcription in the presence of cAMP. E. coli catabolite activator protein
   4561..4653    -  CDS            lacI (fragment): lac repressor; lacI; The lac repressor binds to the lac operator to inhibit transcription in E. coli. This inhibition can be relieved by adding lactose or isopropyl-β-D-thiogalactopyranoside (IPTG).
   4836..5424    -  rep_origin     ori: high-copy-number ColE1/pMB1/pBR322/pUC origin of replication
   5595..6455    -  CDS            AmpR: β-lactamase; bla; confers resistance to ampicillin, carbenicillin, and related antibiotics
   6456..6560    -  promoter       AmpR promoter: bla
>Addgene plasmid #13517 | pCDNA3-Flag MKK6 | addgene full sequence | sequence record 222741 | Addgene NGS Result
TCGACGGATCGGGAGATCTCCCGATCCCCTATGGTGCACTCTCAGTACAATCTGCTCTGATGCCGCATAG
TTAAGCCAGTATCTGCTCCCTGCTTGTGTGTTGGAGGTCGCTGAGTAGTGCGCGAGCAAAATTTAAGCTA
CAACAAGGCAAGGCTTGACCGACAATTGCATGAAGAATCTGCTTAGGGTTAGGCGTTTTGCGCTGCTTCG
CGATGTACGGGCCAGATATACGCGTTGACATTGATTATTGACTAGTTATTAATAGTAATCAATTACGGGG
TCATTAGTTCATAGCCCATATATGGAGTTCCGCGTTACATAACTTACGGTAAATGGCCCGCCTGGCTGAC
CGCCCAACGACCCCCGCCCATTGACGTCAATAATGACGTATGTTCCCATAGTAACGCCAATAGGGACTTT
CCATTGACGTCAATGGGTGGAGTATTTACGGTAAACTGCCCACTTGGCAGTACATCAAGTGTATCATATG
CCAAGTACGCCCCCTATTGACGTCAATGACGGTAAATGGCCCGCCTGGCATTATGCCCAGTACATGACCT
TATGGGACTTTCCTACTTGGCAGTACATCTACGTATTAGTCATCGCTATTACCATGGTGATGCGGTTTTG
GCAGTACATCAATGGGCGTGGATAGCGGTTTGACTCACGGGGATTTCCAAGTCTCCACCCCATTGACGTC
AATGGGAGTTTGTTTTGGCACCAAAATCAACGGGACTTTCCAAAATGTCGTAACAACTCCGCCCCATTGA
CGCAAATGGGCGGTAGGCGTGTACGGTGGGAGGTCTATATAAGCAGAGCTCTCTGGCTAACTAGAGAACC
CACTGCTTACTGGCTTATCGAAATTAATACGACTCACTATAGGGAGACCCAAGCTTCGGCAGCCAACATG
GACTATAAGGACGATGATGACAAATCTCAGTCGAAAGGCAAGAAGCGAAACCCTGGCCTTAAAATTCCAA
AAGAAGCATTTGAACAACCTCAGACCAGTTCCACACCACCTAGAGATTTAGACTCCAAGGCTTGCATTTC
TATTGGAAATCAGAACTTTGAGGTGAAGGCAGATGACCTGGAGCCTATAATGGAACTGGGACGAGGTGCG
TACGGGGTGGTGGAGAAGATGCGGCACGTGCCCAGCGGGCAGATCATGGCAGTGAAGCGGATCCGAGCCA
CAGTAAATAGCCAGGAACAGAAACGGCTACTGATGGATTTGGATATTTCCATGAGGACGGTGGACTGTCC
ATTCACTGTCACCTTTTATGGCGCACTGTTTCGGGAGGGTGATGTGTGGATCTGCATGGAGCTCATGGAT
ACATCACTAGATAAATTCTACAAACAAGTTATTGATAAAGGCCAGACAATTCCAGAGGACATCTTAGGGA
AAATAGCAGTTTCTATTGTAAAAGCATTAGAACATTTACATAGTAAGCTGTCTGTCATTCACAGAGACGT
CAAGCCTTCTAATGTACTCATCAATGCTCTCGGTCAAGTGAAGATGTGCGATTTTGGAATCAGTGGCTAC
TTGGTGGACTCTGTTGCTAAAACAATTGATGCAGGTTGCAAACCATACATGGCCCCTGAAAGAATAAACC
CAGAGCTCAACCAGAAGGGATACAGTGTGAAGTCTGACATTTGGAGTCTGGGCATCACGATGATTGAGTT
GGCCATCCTTCGATTTCCCTATGATTCATGGGGAACTCCATTTCAGCAGCTCAAACAGGTGGTAGAGGAG
CCATCGCCACAACTCCCAGCAGACAAGTTCTCTGCAGAGTTTGTTGACTTTACCTCACAGTGCTTAAAGA
AGAATTCCAAAGAACGGCCTACATACCCAGAGCTAATGCAACATCCATTTTTCACCCTACATGAATCCAA
AGGAACAGATGTGGCATCTTTTGTAAAACTGATTCTTGGAGACTAAAAAGCAGTGGACTTAATCGGTTGA
CCCTACTGTGGATTGGTGGGTTTCGGGGTGAAGCAAGTTCACTACAGCATCAATAGAAAGTCATCTTTGA
GATAATTTAACCCTGCCTCTCAGAGGGTTTTCTCTCCCAATTTTCTTTTTACTCCCCCTCTTAAGGGGGC
CTTGGAATCTATAGTATAGAATGAACTGTCTAGAGGGCCCTATTCTATAGTGTCACCTAAATGCTAGAGC
TCGCTGATCAGCCTCGACTGTGCCTTCTAGTTGCCAGCCATCTGTTGTTTGCCCCTCCCCCGTGCCTTCC
TTGACCCTGGAAGGTGCCACTCCCACTGTCCTTTCCTAATAAAATGAGGAAATTGCATCGCATTGTCTGA
GTAGGTGTCATTCTATTCTGGGGGGTGGGGTGGGGCAGGACAGCAAGGGGGAGGATTGGGAAGACAATAG
CAGGCATGCTGGGGATGCGGTGGGCTCTATGGCTTCTGAGGCGGAAAGAACCAGCTGGGGCTCTAGGGGG
TATCCCC
[124 nt withheld, positions 2458-2581]
C
[91 nt withheld, positions 2583-2673]
A
[49 nt withheld, positions 2675-2723]
CCTTTGACGTTGGAGTCCACGTTCTTT
[37 nt withheld, positions 2751-2787]
ACCCTATCTCGGTCTATTCTTTTGATTTATAAGGGATTTTGCCGATTTCGGCCTATTGGTTAAAAAATGA
GCTGATTTAACAAAAATTTAACGCGAATTAATTCTGTGGAATGTGTGTCAGTTAGGGTGTGGAAAGTCCC
CAGGCTCCCCAGCAGGCAGAAGTATGCAAAGCATGCATCTCAATTAGTCAGCAACCAGGTGTGGAAAGTC
CCCAGGCTCCCCAGCAGGCAGAAGTATGCAAAGCATGCATCTCAATTAGTCAGCAACCATAGTCCCGCCC
CTAACTCCGCCCATCCCGCCCCTAACTCCGCCCAGTTCCGCCCATTCTCCGCCCCATGGCTGACTAATTT
TTTTTATTTATGCAGAGGCCGAGGCCGCCTCTGCCTCTGAGCTATTCCAGAAGTAGTGAGGAGGCTTTTT
TGGAGGCCTAGGCTTTTGCAAAAAGCTCCCGGGAGCTTGTATATCCATTTTCGGATCTGATCAAGAGACA
GGATGAGGATCGTTTCGCATGATTGAACAAGATGGATTGCACGCAGGTTCTCCGGCCGCTTGGGTGGAGA
GGCTATTCGGCTATGACTGGGCACAACAGACAATCGGCTGCTCTGATGCCGCCGTGTTCCGGCTGTCAGC
GCAGGGGCGCCCGGTTCTTTTTGTCAAGACCGACCTGTCCGGTGCCCTGAATGAACTGCAGGACGAGGCA
GCGCGGCTATCGTGGCTGGCCACGACGGGCGTTCCTTGCGCAGCTGTGCTCGACGTTGTCACTGAAGCGG
GAAGGGACTGGCTGCTATTGGGCGAAGTGCCGGGGCAGGATCTCCTGTCATCTCACCTTGCTCCTGCCGA
GAAAGTATCCATCATGGCTGATGCAATGCGGCGGCTGCATACGCTTGATCCGGCTACCTGCCCATTCGAC
CACCAAGCGAAACATCGCATCGAGCGAGCACGTACTCGGATGGAAGCCGGTCTTGTCGATCAGGATGATC
TGGACGAAGAGCATCAGGGGCTCGCGCCAGCCGAACTGTTCGCCAGGCTCAAGGCGCGCATGCCCGACGG
CGAGGATCTCGTCGTGACCCATGGCGATGCCTGCTTGCCGAATATCATGGTGGAAAATGGCCGCTTTTCT
GGATTCATCGACTGTGGCCGGCTGGGTGTGGCGGACCGCTATCAGGACATAGCGTTGGCTACCCGTGATA
TTGCTGAAGAGCTTGGCGGCGAATGGGCTGACCGCTTCCTCGTGCTTTACGGTATCGCCGCTCCCGATTC
GCAGCGCATCGCCTTCTATCGCCTTCTTGACGAGTTCTTCTGAGCGGGACTCTGGGGTTCGAAATGACCG
ACCAAGCGACGCCCAACCTGCCATCACGAGATTTCGATTCCACCGCCGCCTTCTATGAAAGGTTGGGCTT
CGGAATCGTTTTCCGGGACGCCGGCTGGATGATCCTCCAGCGCGGGGATCTCATGCTGGAGTTCTTCGCC
CACCCCAACTTGTTTATTGCAGCTTATAATGGTTACAAATAAAGCAATAGCATCACAAATTTCACAAATA
AAGCATTTTTTTCACTGCATTCTAGTTGTGGTTTGTCCAAACTCATCAATGTATCTTATCATGTCTGTAT
ACCGTCGACCTCTAGCTAGAGCTTGGCGTAATCATGGTCATAGCTGTTTCCTGTGTGAAATTGTTATCCG
CTCACAATTCCACACAACATACGAGCCGGAAGCATAAAGTGTAAAGCCTGGGGTGCCTAATGAGTGAGCT
AACTCACATTAATTGCGTTGCGCTCACTGCCCGCTTTCCAGTCGGGAAACCTGTCGTGCCAGCTGCATTA
ATGAATCGGCCAACGCGCGGGGAGAGGCGGTTTGCGTATTGGGCGCTCTTCCGCTTCCTCGCTCACTGAC
TCGCTGCGCTCGGTCGTTCGGCTGCGGCGAGCGGTATCAGCTCACTCAAAGGCGGTAATACGGTTATCCA
CAGAATCAGGGGATAACGCAGGAAAGAACATGTGAGCAAAAGGCCAGCAAAAGGCCAGGAACCGTAAAAA
GGCCGCGTTGCTGGCGTTTTTCCATAGGCTCCGCCCCCCTGACGAGCATCACAAAAATCGACGCTCAAGT
CAGAGGTGGCGAAACCCGACAGGACTATAAAGATACCAGGCGTTTCCCCCTGGAAGCTCCCTCGTGCGCT
CTCCTGTTCCGACCCTGCCGCTTACCGGATACCTGTCCGCCTTTCTCCCTTCGGGAAGCGTGGCGCTTTC
TCATAGCTCACGCTGTAGGTATCTCAGTTCGGTGTAGGTCGTTCGCTCCAAGCTGGGCTGTGTGCACGAA
CCCCCCGTTCAGCCCGACCGCTGCGCCTTATCCGGTAACTATCGTCTTGAGTCCAACCCGGTAAGACACG
ACTTATCGCCACTGGCAGCAGCCACTGGTAACAGGATTAGCAGAGCGAGGTATGTAGGCGGTGCTACAGA
GTTCTTGAAGTGGTGGCCTAACTACGGCTACACTAGAAGAACAGTATTTGGTATCTGCGCTCTGCTGAAG
CCAGTTACCTTCGGAAAAAGAGTTGGTAGCTCTTGATCCGGCAAACAAACCACCGCTGGTAGCGGTGGTT
TTTTTGTTTGCAAGCAGCAGATTACGCGCAGAAAAAAAGGATCTCAAGAAGATCCTTTGATCTTTTCTAC
GGGGTCTGACGCTCAGTGGAACGAAAACTCACGTTAAGGGATTTTGGTCATGAGATTATCAAAAAGGATC
TTCACCTAGATCCTTTTAAATTAAAAATGAAGTTTTAAATCAATCTAAAGTATATATGAGTAAACTTGGT
CTGACAGTTACCAATGCTTAATCAGTGAGGCACCTATCTCAGCGATCTGTCTATTTCGTTCATCCATAGT
TGCCTGACTCCCCGTCGTGTAGATAACTACGATACGGGAGGGCTTACCATCTGGCCCCAGTGCTGCAATG
ATACCGCGAGACCCACGCTCACCGGCTCCAGATTTATCAGCAATAAACCAGCCAGCCGGAAGGGCCGAGC
GCAGAAGTGGTCCTGCAACTTTATCCGCCTCCATCCAGTCTATTAATTGTTGCCGGGAAGCTAGAGTAAG
TAGTTCGCCAGTTAATAGTTTGCGCAACGTTGTTGCCATTGCTACAGGCATCGTGGTGTCACGCTCGTCG
TTTGGTATGGCTTCATTCAGCTCCGGTTCCCAACGATCAAGGCGAGTTACATGATCCCCCATGTTGTGCA
AAAAAGCGGTTAGCTCCTTCGGTCCTCCGATCGTTGTCAGAAGTAAGTTGGCCGCAGTGTTATCACTCAT
GGTTATGGCAGCACTGCATAATTCTCTTACTGTCATGCCATCCGTAAGATGCTTTTCTGTGACTGGTGAG
TACTCAACCAAGTCATTCTGAGAATAGTGTATGCGGCGACCGAGTTGCTCTTGCCCGGCGTCAATACGGG
ATAATACCGCGCCACATAGCAGAACTTTAAAAGTGCTCATCATTGGAAAACGTTCTTCGGGGCGAAAACT
CTCAAGGATCTTACCGCTGTTGAGATCCAGTTCGATGTAACCCACTCGTGCACCCAACTGATCTTCAGCA
TCTTTTACTTTCACCAGCGTTTCTGGGTGAGCAAAAACAGGAAGGCAAAATGCCGCAAAAAAGGGAATAA
GGGCGACACGGAAATGTTGAATACTCATACTCTTCCTTTTTCAATATTATTGAAGCATTTATCAGGGTTA
TTGTCTCATGAGCGGATACATATTTGAATGTATTTAGAAAAATAAACAAATAGGGGTTCCGCGCACATTT
CCCCGAAAAGTGCCACCTGACG
