>Addgene plasmid #13517 | pCDNA3-Flag MKK6 | addgene partial sequence | sequence record 21796 | 13517 with BGHrev
TGACCTATAGAATAGGGCCCTCTAGACAGTTCATTCTATACTATAGATTCCAAGGCCCCCTTAAGAGGGG
GAGTAAAAAGAAAATTGGGAGAGAAAACCCTCTGAGAGGCAGGGTTAAATTATCTCAAAGATGACTTTCT
ATTGATGCTGTAGTGAACTTGCTTCACCCCGAAACCCACCAATCCACAGTAGGGTCAACCGATTAAGTCC
ACTGCTTTTTAGTCTCCAAGAATCAGTTTTACAAAAGATGCCACATCTGTTCCTTTGGATTCATGTAGGG
TGAAAAATGGATGTTGCATTAGCTCTGGGTATGTAGGCCGTTCTTTGGAATTCTTCTTTAAGCACTGTGA
GGTAAAGTCAACAAACTCTGCAGAGAACTTGTCTGCTGGGAGTTGTGGCGATGGCTCCTCTACCACCTGT
TTGAGCTGCTGAAATGGAGTTCCCCATGAATCATAGGGAAATCGAAGGATGGCCAACTCAATCATCGTGA
TGCCCAGACTCCAAATGTCAGACTTCACACTGTATCCCTTCTGGTTGAGCTCTGGGTTTATTCTTTCAGG
GGCCATGTATGGTTTGCAACCTGCATCAATTGTTTTAGCAACAGAGTCCACCAAGTAGCCACTGATTCCA
AAATCGCACATCTTCACTTGACCGAGAGCATTGATGAGTACATTAGAAGGCTTGACGTCTCTGTGAATGA
CAGACAGCTTACTATGTAAATGTTCTAATGCTTTTACAATAGAAACTGCTATTTTCCCTAAGATGTCCTC
TGGGAATTGTCTGGCCTTTATCAAT
