>Addgene plasmid #13517 | pCDNA3-Flag MKK6 | addgene partial sequence | sequence record 36712 | CMV-F 5'-CGCAAATGGGCGGTAGGCGTG-3'
CGNGGGNTTNCGACTCTCTGGCTACTGAGACCCACTGCTTACTGGCTTATCGAAATTAATACGACTCACT
ATAGGGAGACCCAAGCTTCGGCAGCCAACATGGACTATAAGGACGATGATGACAAATCTCAGTCGAAAGG
CAAGAAGCGAAACCCTGGCCTTAAAATTCCAAAAGAAGCATTTGAACAACCTCAGACCAGTTCCACACCA
CCTAGAGATTTAGACTCCAAGGCTTGCATTTCTATTGGAAATCAGAACTTTGAGGTGAAGGCAGATGACC
TGGAGCCTATAATGGAACTGGGACGAGGTGCGTACGGGGTGGTGGAGAAGATGCGGCACGTGCCCAGCGG
GCAGATCATGGCAGTGAAGCGGATCCGAGCCACAGTAAATAGCCAGGAACAGAAACGGCTACTGATGGAT
TTGGATATTTCCATGAGGACGGTGGACTGTCCATTCACTGTCACCTTTTATGGCGCACTGTTTCGGGAGG
GTGATGTGTGGATCTGCATGGAGCTCATGGATACATCACTAGATAAATTCTACAAACAAGTTATTGATAA
AGGCCAGACAATTCCAGAGGACATCTTAGGGAAAATAGCAGTTTCTATTGTAAAAGCATTAGAACATTTA
CATAGTAAGCTGTCTGTCATTCACAGAGACGTCAAGCCTTCTAATGTACTCATCAATGCTCTCGGTCAAG
TGAAGATGTGCGATTTTGGAATCAGTGGCTACTTGGTGGACTCTGTTGCTAAAACAATTGATGCAGGTTG
CAAACCATACATGGCCCCTGAAAGAATAAACCCAGAGCTCAACCAGAAGGGATACAGTGTGAAGTCTGAC
ATTTGGAGTCTGGGCATCACGATGATTGAGTTGGCCATCCTCATCTTATCNGGATCNTCC
